Addgene plasmid #58463: pCMV-myc-hIFITM3-deltaY20
Purpose: Expresses human IFITM3-deltaY20 with an N-terminal myc tag in mammalian cells.
Depositing lab: Jacob Yount. Depositing organization: Ohio State University. Publication: Phosphorylation of the antiviral protein interferon-inducible transmembrane protein 3 (IFITM3) dually regulates its endocytosis and ubiquitination. Chesarino NM, McMichael TM, Hach JC, Yount JS. J Biol Chem. 2014 Apr 25;289(17):11986-92. doi: 10.1074/jbc.M114.557694. Epub 2014 Mar 13. PubMed 24627473.
Backbone
  Vector backbone: pCMV-myc
  Backbone manufacturer: clontech
  Backbone size w/o insert (bp): 3800
  Total vector size (bp): 4118
  Vector type: Mammalian Expression
Growth in bacteria
  Bacterial resistance: Ampicillin, 100 μg/mL
  Growth temperature: 37°C
  Growth strain: DH5alpha
  Copy number: High Copy
Gene/Insert
  Gene/Insert name: IFITM3
  Species: H. sapiens (human)
  Mutation: Tyrosine 20 deleted
  Entrez Gene: IFITM3 (a.k.a. 1-8U, DSPA2b, IP15)
  Promoter: CMV IE
  Tag / fusion protein: myc (N terminal on backbone)
  Cloning method: Restriction Enzyme; 5′ cloning site EcoRI (not destroyed); 3′ cloning site SalI (not destroyed)
  Sequencing primers: 5′ GATCCGGTACTAGAGGAACTGAAAAAC
Terms and licenses: Academic/Nonprofit Terms; Industry Terms: Not Available to Industry
How to cite: pCMV-myc-hIFITM3-deltaY20 was a gift from Jacob Yount (Addgene plasmid # 58463 ; http://n2t.net/addgene:58463 ; RRID:Addgene_58463)
