[The description below was written by a language model from this plasmid's Addgene catalogue record.]
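Description:
pCMV-myc-hIFITM3-deltaY20 is a mammalian expression plasmid built on the commercial pCMV-myc backbone, with a total size of about 4.1 kb (roughly 3.8 kb of backbone plus a small insert). It is propagated in E. coli as a high-copy plasmid under ampicillin selection. The record does not list a mammalian selection marker or give a feature table, so details such as the bacterial origin and polyadenylation signal are not documented here, and the construct is best regarded as a vector for transient transfection.

The insert is the human IFITM3 coding sequence (interferon-inducible transmembrane protein 3, also known as 1-8U), cloned between EcoRI and SalI sites that both remain intact. Transcription is driven by the cytomegalovirus immediate-early promoter, a strong constitutive promoter in most mammalian cell lines. The backbone supplies an N-terminal myc epitope in frame with the insert, allowing the protein to be detected or immunoprecipitated with anti-myc antibodies regardless of the mutation it carries. The variant encoded here lacks tyrosine 20.

IFITM3 is an interferon-induced antiviral restriction factor, and the associated study concerns how its phosphorylation regulates both its endocytosis and its ubiquitination. Removing tyrosine 20 eliminates that residue as a possible modification or sorting determinant, so the construct is suited to comparison with wild-type myc-tagged IFITM3 in assays of subcellular localisation, trafficking, post-translational modification and antiviral activity in transfected cells.
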