>Addgene plasmid #58463 | pCMV-myc-hIFITM3-deltaY20 | addgene partial sequence | sequence record 96033 | pcDL-F 5'-GTTGCCTTTACTTCTAGGCCT-3'
CGCGGGCCCACCATGGCATCAATGCAGAAGCTGATCTCAGAGGAGGACCTGCTTATGGCCATGGAGGCCC
GAATTCCCATGAATCACACTGTCCAAACCTTCTTCTCTCCTGTCAACAGTGGCCAGCCCCCCAACGAGAT
GCTCAAGGAGGAGCACGAGGTGGCTGTGCTGGGGGCGCCCCACAACCCTGCTCCCCCGACGTCCACCGTG
ATCCACATCCGCAGCGAGACCTCCGTGCCCGACCATGTCGTCTGGTCCCTGTTCAACACCCTCTTCATGA
ACCCCTGCTGCCTGGGCTTCATAGCATTCGCCTACTCCGTGAAGTCTAGGGACAGGAAGATGGTTGGCGA
CGTGACCGGGGCCCAGGCCTATGCCTCCACCGCCAAGTGCCTGAACATCTGGGCCCTGATTCTGGGCATC
CTCATGACCATTCTGCTCATCGTCATCCCAGTGCTGATCTTCCAGGCCTATGGATAGGTCGACCGAGATC
TCTCGAGGTACCGCGGCCGCGGGGATCCAGACATGATAAGATACATTGATGAGTTTGGACAAACCACAAC
TAGAATGCAGTGAAAAAAATGCTTTATTTGTGAAATTTGTGATGCTATTGCTTTATTTGTAACCATTATA
AGCTGCAATAAACAAGTTAACAACAACAATTGCATTCATTTTATGTTTCAGGTTCAGGGGGAGGTGTGGG
AGGTTTTTTC
