>Addgene plasmid #58463 | pCMV-myc-hIFITM3-deltaY20 | addgene partial sequence | sequence record 96034 | EBV-rev 5'-GTGGTTTGTCCAAACTCATC-3'
TGTCTGGATCCCCGCGGCCGCGGTACCTCGAGAGATCTCGGTCGACCTATCCATAGGCCTGGAAGATCAG
CACTGGGATGACGATGAGCAGAATGGTCATGAGGATGCCCAGAATCAGGGCCCAGATGTTCAGGCACTTG
GCGGTGGAGGCATAGGCCTGGGCCCCGGTCACGTCGCCAACCATCTTCCTGTCCCTAGACTTCACGGAGT
AGGCGAATGCTATGAAGCCCAGGCAGCAGGGGTTCATGAAGAGGGTGTTGAACAGGGACCAGACGACATG
GTCGGGCACGGAGGTCTCGCTGCGGATGTGGATCACGGTGGACGTCGGGGGAGCAGGGTTGTGGGGCGCC
CCCAGCACAGCCACCTCGTGCTCCTCCTTGAGCATCTCGTTGGGGGGCTGGCCACTGTTGACAGGAGAGA
AGAAGGTTTGGACAGTGTGATTCATGGGAATTCGGGCCTCCATGGCCATAAGCAGGTCCTCCTCTGAGAT
CAGCTTCTGCATTGATGCCATGGTGGGCCCGCGGGTACAATTCCGCAGCTTTTAGAGCAGAAGTAACACT
TCCGTACAGGCCTAGAAGTAAAGGCAACATCCACTGAGGAGCAGTTCTTTGATTTGCACCACCACCGGAT
CCGGGACCTGAAATAAAAGACAAAAAGACTAAACTTACCAGTTAACTTTCTGGTTTTTCAGTTCCTCTAG
TACCGGATCCTCTAGAGTCCGGAGGCTGGATCGGTCCCGGTGTCTTCTATGGAGGTCAAAACAGCGTGGA
TGGCGTCTCCAGGCGATCTGACGGTTCACTAAACGAGCTCTGCTTATATAGACCTCCCACCGTACACGCC
TACCGCCCATT
